Addgene plasmid #238740: HaloTag-TCEB1 Fusion Vector
Depositing lab: Promega Corporation.
Backbone
  Vector backbone: pFN21A HaloTag(R) CMV Flexi(R) Vector
  Vector type: Mammalian Expression
Growth in bacteria
  Bacterial resistance: Ampicillin, 100 μg/mL
  Growth temperature: 37°C
  Growth strain: DH5alpha
  Copy number: High Copy
Gene/Insert
  Gene/Insert name: TCEB1
  Species: H. sapiens (human)
  Mutation: None
  Entrez Gene: ELOC (a.k.a. SIII, TCEB1)
  Promoter: CMV
  Tag / fusion protein: HaloTag (R) (N terminal on backbone)
  Cloning method: Other
How to cite: HaloTag-TCEB1 Fusion Vector was a gift from Promega Corporation (Addgene plasmid # 238740 ; http://n2t.net/addgene:238740 ; RRID:Addgene_238740)
