[The description below was written by a language model from this plasmid's Addgene catalogue record and pLannotate feature annotations shown in this document.]
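Description:
HaloTag-TCEB1 Fusion Vector is a mammalian expression plasmid of about 5 kb built on the pFN21A HaloTag CMV Flexi backbone. It is propagated in E. coli as a high-copy plasmid through a ColE1/pUC-type origin and selected with ampicillin via the β-lactamase (AmpR) gene and its own promoter. A ColE1-derived cer site is also annotated, which helps resolve plasmid multimers so the plasmid is maintained as monomers. No mammalian selection marker appears in the feature table, so the construct appears suited mainly to transient transfection.

The payload is human TCEB1 (now ELOC, elongin C), recorded as unmutated and fused at its N terminus to HaloTag. The annotation tool matched the coding sequence to the bovine ELOC protein entry, presumably reflecting high conservation, while the catalogue lists the insert as human. Transcription is driven by the CMV immediate early enhancer and promoter, followed by a chimeric β-globin/immunoglobulin intron that generally improves expression, and ends at an SV40 polyadenylation signal. A T7 promoter just upstream of the open reading frame also permits T7 polymerase-driven transcription, for example in cell-free systems. A TEV protease site between HaloTag and ELOC allows the tag to be cleaved off. The short downstream fragment hits (SET1, T7 terminator, large T antigen, Tn5 transposase) look like backbone remnants rather than functional elements.

HaloTag is a modified bacterial dehalogenase that bonds covalently to chloroalkane ligands, so the fusion can be fluorescently labelled or captured on a resin. The record does not state a specific application. Elongin C is an adaptor in Cullin–RING E3 ubiquitin ligase complexes such as VHL, so plausible uses include localisation, pull-down or interaction studies of these complexes.
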