Features (pLannotate 1.2.2; 17 found; start..end, strand, type, name):
    140..517     +  enhancer       CMV enhancer: human cytomegalovirus immediate early enhancer
    519..718     +  promoter       CMV promoter: human cytomegalovirus (CMV) immediate early promoter
    857..989     +  intron         chimeric intron: chimera between introns from human β-globin and immunoglobulin heavy chain genes
   1033..1051    +  promoter       T7 promoter: promoter for bacteriophage T7 RNA polymerase
   1067..1957    +  CDS            HaloTag®: modified bacterial dehalogenase that forms covalent bonds with chloroalkane derivatives
   1970..1990    +  CDS            TEV site: tobacco etch virus (TEV) protease recognition and cleavage site
   2006..2341    +  CDS            ELOC (sequence partly withheld): ELOC_BOVIN - Also known as TCEB1. Experimental evidence at protein level: Swiss-Prot protein existence level 1. The elongin BC complex seems to be involved as an adapter protein in the proteasomal degradation of target proteins via different E3 ubiquitin ligase complexes, including the von Hippel-Lindau ubiquitination complex CBC(VHL). By binding to BC-box motifs it seems to link target recruitment subunits, like VHL and members of the SOCS box family, to Cullin/RBX1 modules that activate E2 ubiquitination enzymes. From Bos taurus (Bovine).
   2350..2405    +  misc_feature   MCS: pUC18/19 multiple cloning site
   2412..2461    +  CDS            SET1 (fragment): solubility-enhancement tag derived from T7 phage gene 10B
   2469..2488    +  terminator     T7 terminator (fragment): transcription terminator for bacteriophage T7 RNA polymerase
   2510..2631    -  polyA_signal   SV40 poly(A) signal: SV40 polyadenylation signal
   2654..2722    -  CDS            large T antigen (fragment): large T antigen from SV40 (simian virus 40)
   2743..2835    -  CDS            tnpA (fragment): TN5P_ECOLX - Also known as tnp. Experimental evidence at protein level: Swiss-Prot protein existence level 1. Mediates transposition of transposon Tn5 by a 'cut and paste' mechanism. First, the monomeric transposase binds the 19 bp inverted DNA repeats flanking the transposon. Then, dimerization of the DNA- bound transposase creates a synaptic DNA complex. After nicking of the first DNA strand, excision of the transposon proceeds through a series of intermediates. The transposase then mediates the insertion of the transposon at a new site by strand transfer. The activity of the wild- type tran
   2878..2982    +  promoter       AmpR promoter: bla
   2983..3843    +  CDS            AmpR: β-lactamase; bla; confers resistance to ampicillin, carbenicillin, and related antibiotics
   4001..4589    -  rep_origin     ori: high-copy-number ColE1/pMB1/pBR322/pUC origin of replication
   4705..4988    +  misc_feature   cer region: ColE1-derived recombination site that helps to maintain plasmids as monomers
>Addgene plasmid #238740 | HaloTag-TCEB1 Fusion Vector | addgene full sequence | sequence record 479213 | Addgene NGS Result
TCAATATTGGCCATTAGCCATATTATTCATTGGTTATATAGCATAAATCAATATTGGCTATTGGCCATTG
CATACGTTGTATCTATATCATAATATGTACATTTATATTGGCTCATGTCCAATATGACCGCCATGTTGGC
ATTGATTATTGACTAGTTATTAATAGTAATCAATTACGGGGTCATTAGTTCATAGCCCATATATGGAGTT
CCGCGTTACATAACTTACGGTAAATGGCCCGCCTGGCTGACCGCCCAACGACCCCCGCCCATTGACGTCA
ATAATGACGTATGTTCCCATAGTAACGCCAATAGGGACTTTCCATTGACGTCAATGGGTGGAGTATTTAC
GGTAAACTGCCCACTTGGCAGTACATCAAGTGTATCATATGCCAAGTCCGCCCCCTATTGACGTCAATGA
CGGTAAATGGCCCGCCTGGCATTATGCCCAGTACATGACCTTACGGGACTTTCCTACTTGGCAGTACATC
TACGTATTAGTCATCGCTATTACCATGGTGATGCGGTTTTGGCAGTACACCAATGGGCGTGGATAGCGGT
TTGACTCACGGGGATTTCCAAGTCTCCACCCCATTGACGTCAATGGGAGTTTGTTTTGGCACCAAAATCA
ACGGGACTTTCCAAAATGTCGTAATAACCCCGCCCCGTTGACGCAAATGGGCGGTAGGCGTGTACGGTGG
GAGGTCTATATAAGCAGAGCTGGTTTAGTGAACCGTCAGATCACTAGAAGCTTTATTGCGGTAGTTTATC
ACAGTTAAATTGCTAACGCAGTCAGTGCTTCTGACACAACAGTCTCGAACTTAAGCTGCAGAAGTTGGTC
GTGAGGCACTGGGCAGGTAAGTATCAAGGTTACAAGACAGGTTTAAGGAGACCAATAGAAACTGGGCTTG
TCGAGACAGAGAAGACTCTTGCGTTTCTGATAGGCACCTATTGGTCTTACTGACATCCACTTTGCCTTTC
TCTCCACAGGTGTCCACTCCCAGTTCAATTACAGCTCTTAAGGCTAGAGTATTAATACGACTCACTATAG
GGCTAGCAAAGCCACCATGGCAGAAATCGGTACTGGCTTTCCATTCGACCCCCATTATGTGGAAGTCCTG
GGCGAGCGCATGCACTACGTCGATGTTGGTCCGCGCGATGGCACCCCTGTGCTGTTCCTGCACGGTAACC
CGACCTCCTCCTACGTGTGGCGCAACATCATCCCGCATGTTGCACCGACCCATCGCTGCATTGCTCCAGA
CCTGATCGGTATGGGCAAATCCGACAAACCAGACCTGGGTTATTTCTTCGACGACCACGTCCGCTTCATG
GATGCCTTCATCGAAGCCCTGGGTCTGGAAGAGGTCGTCCTGGTCATTCACGACTGGGGCTCCGCTCTGG
GTTTCCACTGGGCCAAGCGCAATCCAGAGCGCGTCAAAGGTATTGCATTTATGGAGTTCATCCGCCCTAT
CCCGACCTGGGACGAATGGCCAGAATTTGCCCGCGAGACCTTCCAGGCCTTCCGCACCACCGACGTCGGC
CGCAAGCTGATCATCGATCAGAACGTTTTTATCGAGGGTACGCTGCCGATGGGTGTCGTCCGCCCGCTGA
CTGAAGTCGAGATGGACCATTACCGCGAGCCGTTCCTGAATCCTGTTGACCGCGAGCCACTGTGGCGCTT
CCCAAACGAGCTGCCAATCGCCGGTGAGCCAGCGAACATCGTCGCGCTGGTCGAAGAATACATGGACTGG
CTGCACCAGTCCCCTGTCCCGAAGCTGCTGTTCTGGGGCACCCCAGGCGTTCTGATCCCACCGGCCGAAG
CCGCTCGCCTGGCCAAAAGCCTGCCTAACTGCAAGGCTGTGGACATCGGCCCGGGTCTGAATCTGCTGCA
AGAAGACAACCCGGACCTGATCGGCAGCGAGATCGCGCGCTGGCTGTCGACGCTCGAGATTTCCGGCGAG
CCAACCACTGAGGATCTGTACTTTCAGAGCGATAACGCGATCGCCATGGATGGAGAGGAGAAAACCTATG
GTGGCTGTGAAGGACCTGATGCC
[288 nt withheld, positions 2054-2341]
GTTTAAACGAATTCGGGCTCGGTACCCGGGGATCCTCTAGAGTCGACCTGCAGGCATGCAAGCTGATCCG
GCTGCTAACAAAGCCCGAAAGGAAGCTGAGTTGGCTGCTGCCACCGCTGAGCAATAACTAGCATAACCCC
TTGGGGCGGCCGCTTCGAGCAGACATGATAAGATACATTGATGAGTTTGGACAAACCACAACTAGAATGC
AGTGAAAAAAATGCTTTATTTGTGAAATTTGTGATGCTATTGCTTTATTTGTAACCATTATAAGCTGCAA
TAAACAAGTTAACAACAACAATTGCATTCATTTTATGTTTCAGGTTCAGGGGGAGATGTGGGAGGTTTTT
TTAAGCAAGTAAAACCTCTACAAATGTGGTAAAATCGAATTCTAATGGATCCTCTTTGCGCTTGCGTTTT
CCCTTGTCCAGATAGCCCAGTAGCTGACATTCATCCGGGGTCAGCACCGTTTCTGCGGACTGGCTTTCTA
CGTAATGGTTTCTTAGACGTCAGGTGGCACTTTTCGGGGAAATGTGCGCGGAACCCCTATTTGTTTATTT
TTCTAAATACATTCAAATATGTATCCGCTCATGAGACAATAACCCTGATAAATGCTTCAATAATATTGAA
AAAGGAAGAGTATGAGTATTCAACATTTCCGTGTCGCCCTTATTCCCTTTTTTGCGGCATTTTGCCTTCC
TGTTTTTGCTCACCCAGAAACGCTGGTGAAAGTAAAAGATGCTGAAGATCAGTTGGGTGCACGAGTGGGT
TACATCGAACTGGATCTCAACAGCGGTAAGATCCTTGAGAGTTTTCGCCCCGAAGAACGTTTTCCAATGA
TGAGCACTTTCAAAGTTCTGCTATGTGGCGCGGTATTATCCCGTATTGACGCCGGGCAAGAGCAACTCGG
TCGCCGCATACACTATTCTCAGAATGACTTGGTTGAGTACTCACCAGTCACAGAAAAGCATCTTACGGAT
GGCATGACAGTAAGAGAATTATGCAGTGCTGCCATAACCATGAGTGATAACACTGCGGCCAACTTACTTC
TGACAACTATCGGAGGACCGAAGGAGCTAACCGCTTTTTTGCACAACATGGGGGATCATGTAACTCGCCT
TGATCGTTGGGAACCGGAGCTGAATGAAGCCATACCAAACGACGAGCGTGACACCACGATGCCTGTAGCA
ATGGCAACAACGTTGCGCAAACTATTAACTGGCGAACTACTTACTCTAGCTTCCCGGCAACAATTAATAG
ACTGGATGGAGGCGGATAAAGTTGCAGGACCACTTCTGCGCTCGGCCCTTCCGGCTGGCTGGTTTATTGC
TGATAAATCTGGAGCCGGTGAGCGTGGGTCTCGCGGTATCATTGCAGCACTGGGGCCAGATGGTAAGCCC
TCCCGTATCGTAGTTATCTACACGACGGGGAGTCAGGCAACTATGGATGAACGAAATAGACAGATCGCTG
AGATAGGTGCCTCACTGATTAAGCATTGGTAATTCGAAATGACCGACCAAGCGACGCCCAACCGGTATCA
GCTCACTCAAAGGCGGTAATACGGTTATCCACAGAATCAGGGGATAACGCAGGAAAGAACATGTGAGCAA
AAGGCCAGCAAAAGGCCAGGAACCGTAAAAAGGCCGCGTTGCTGGCGTTTTTCCATAGGCTCCGCCCCCC
TGACGAGCATCACAAAAATCGACGCTCAAGTCAGAGGTGGCGAAACCCGACAGGACTATAAAGATACCAG
GCGTTTCCCCCTGGAAGCTCCCTCGTGCGCTCTCCTGTTCCGACCCTGCCGCTTACCGGATACCTGTCCG
CCTTTCTCCCTTCGGGAAGCGTGGCGCTTTCTCATAGCTCACGCTGTAGGTATCTCAGTTCGGTGTAGGT
CGTTCGCTCCAAGCTGGGCTGTGTGCACGAACCCCCCGTTCAGCCCGACCGCTGCGCCTTATCCGGTAAC
TATCGTCTTGAGTCCAACCCGGTAAGACACGACTTATCGCCACTGGCAGCAGCCACTGGTAACAGGATTA
GCAGAGCGAGGTATGTAGGCGGTGCTACAGAGTTCTTGAAGTGGTGGCCTAACTACGGCTACACTAGAAG
GACAGTATTTGGTATCTGCGCTCTGCTGAAGCCAGTTACCTTCGGAAAAAGAGTTGGTAGCTCTTGATCC
GGCAAACAAACCACCGCTGGTAGCGGTGGTTTTTTTGTTTGCAAGCAGCAGATTACGCGCAGAAAAAAAG
GATTTCAAGAAGATCCTTTGATCTTTTCTACGGGGTCTGACGCTCAGTGGAACGAAAACTCACGTTAAGG
GATTTTGGTCATGAGATTATCAAAAAGGATCTTCACCTAGATCCTTTTATAGTCCGGAAATACAGGAACG
CACGCTGGATGGCCCTTCGCTGGGATGGTGAAACCATGAAAAATGGCAGCTTCAGTGGATTAAGTGGGGG
TAATGTGGCCTGTACCCTCTGGTTGCATAGGTATTCATACGGTTAAAATTTATCAGGCGCGATTGCGGCA
GTTTTTCGGGTGGTTTGTTGCCATTTTTACCTGTCTGCTGCCGTGATCGCGCTGAACGCGTTTTAGCGGT
GCGTACAATTAAGGGATTATGGTAAATCCACTTACTGTCTGCCCTCGTAGCCATCGAGATAAACCGCAGT
ACTCCGGCCACGATGCGTCCGGCGTAGAGGATCGAGATCT
